Addgene plasmid #176662: pLib6.4-Aalb_743
Purpose: (Empty Backbone) Expression of sgRNA under Ae. albopictus U6 (AALF029743) promoter & delivery of D.mel-Actin5C::EGFP-2A-puro|sgRNA cassette through PhiC31 RCME to AttP acceptor cell line/organism
Depositing lab: Norbert Perrimon. Depositing organization: Harvard Medical School. Publication: Bioinformatic and cell-based tools for pooled CRISPR knockout screening in mosquitos. Viswanatha R, Mameli E, Rodiger J, Merckaert P, Feitosa-Suntheimer F, Colpitts TM, Mohr SE, Hu Y, Perrimon N. Nat Commun. 2021 Nov 24;12(1):6825. doi: 10.1038/s41467-021-27129-3. PubMed 34819517.
Backbone
  Vector backbone: pUC19
  Vector type: Insect Expression ; CRISPR
  Selectable markers: Puromycin
Growth in bacteria
  Bacterial resistance: Ampicillin, 100 μg/mL
  Growth temperature: 37°C
  Growth strain: DH5alpha
  Copy number: High Copy
Gene/Insert
  Gene/Insert name: None
Terms and licenses: Academic/Nonprofit Terms; Industry Terms: Not Available to Industry
Depositor comments: Cloning of sgRNA targeting sequence into BbsI cassette. Please visit https://www.biorxiv.org/content/10.1101/2021.03.29.437496v2 for bioRxiv preprint.
How to cite: pLib6.4-Aalb_743 was a gift from Norbert Perrimon (Addgene plasmid # 176662 ; http://n2t.net/addgene:176662 ; RRID:Addgene_176662)
