[The description below was written by a language model from this plasmid's Addgene catalogue record, the feature table of its GenBank file and pLannotate feature annotations shown in this document.]
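Description:
pLib6.4-Aalb_743 is an empty sgRNA-expression and library-delivery backbone built on pUC19 for CRISPR work in mosquito and other insect cells. In E. coli it is maintained through the high-copy ColE1/pUC origin and selected with ampicillin via the bla gene. Remnants of the pUC lac promoter/operator region and the M13 primer sites flank the functional cassette. The depositor's map is about 7.6 kb. An independently determined sequence is a few bases shorter but shows the same feature layout, plus some small backbone fragments (lacI, lacZα, TcR, rop) that are leftover vector sequence.

The payload lies between two minimal phiC31 attB sites, which the sequencing-based annotation places in opposite orientations. This lets phiC31 integrase swap the whole intervening segment into a cell line or organism carrying attP acceptor sites by recombination-mediated cassette exchange, leaving the bacterial backbone behind. Inside the attB pair, a U6 promoter from the Aedes albopictus gene AALF029743 sits upstream of the Streptococcus pyogenes Cas9 guide RNA scaffold. It is followed by 3' flanking sequence from the same mosquito locus and a 3' end from a Drosophila U6 snRNA gene, presumably to terminate transcription. No targeting sequence is present; spacers are cloned into a BbsI cassette between promoter and scaffold.

Downstream, the Drosophila melanogaster actin 5C promoter drives EGFP-T2A-puromycin N-acetyltransferase with an SV40 polyadenylation signal. Integrants are therefore both fluorescent and puromycin-selectable from a single transcript. The vector was developed for pooled CRISPR knockout screening in mosquito cells, where each cell receives one integrated guide.
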