LOCUS       Exported 7578 bp ds-DNA circular SYN 09-SEP-2021
DEFINITION  synthetic circular DNA.
ACCESSION   .
VERSION     .
KEYWORDS    .
SOURCE      synthetic DNA construct
  ORGANISM  synthetic DNA construct
REFERENCE   1 (bases 1 to 7578)
  AUTHORS   Enzo Mameli
  TITLE     Direct Submission
  JOURNAL   Exported Thursday, Sep 9, 2021 from SnapGene 5.1.7
            https://www.snapgene.com
FEATURES             Location/Qualifiers
     source          1..7578
                     /organism="synthetic DNA construct"
                     /mol_type="other DNA"
     promoter        96..200
                     /gene="bla"
                     /label=AmpR promoter
     CDS             201..1061
                     /codon_start=1
                     /gene="bla"
                     /product="beta-lactamase"
                     /label=AmpR
                     /note="confers resistance to ampicillin, carbenicillin, and
                     related antibiotics"
                     /translation="MSIQHFRVALIPFFAAFCLPVFAHPETLVKVKDAEDQLGARVGYI
                     ELDLNSGKILESFRPEERFPMMSTFKVLLCGAVLSRIDAGQEQLGRRIHYSQNDLVEYS
                     PVTEKHLTDGMTVRELCSAAITMSDNTAANLLLTTIGGPKELTAFLHNMGDHVTRLDRW
                     EPELNEAIPNDERDTTMPVAMATTLRKLLTGELLTLASRQQLIDWMEADKVAGPLLRSA
                     LPAGWFIADKSGAGERGSRGIIAALGPDGKPSRIVVIYTTGSQATMDERNRQIAEIGAS
                     LIKHW"
     rep_origin      1232..1820
                     /direction=RIGHT
                     /label=ori
                     /note="high-copy-number ColE1/pMB1/pBR322/pUC origin of
                     replication"
     protein_bind    2108..2129
                     /label=CAP binding site
                     /bound_moiety="E. coli catabolite activator protein"
                     /note="CAP binding activates transcription in the presence
                     of cAMP."
     promoter        2144..2174
                     /label=lac promoter
                     /note="promoter for the E. coli lac operon"
     protein_bind    2182..2198
                     /label=lac operator
                     /bound_moiety="lac repressor encoded by lacI"
                     /note="The lac repressor binds to the lac operator to
                     inhibit transcription in E. coli. This inhibition can be
                     relieved by adding lactose or
                     isopropyl-beta-D-thiogalactopyranoside (IPTG)."
     primer_bind     2206..2222
                     /label=M13 rev
                     /note="common sequencing primer, one of multiple similar
                     variants"
     protein_bind    2276..2309
                     /label=attB
                     /bound_moiety="phage phi-C31 integrase"
                     /note="minimal attB site for the phi-C31 integrase (Groth
                     et al., 2000)"
     promoter        2319..2502
                     /label=U6 (AALF029743)
                     /note="Promoter from AALF029743"
     misc_RNA        2521..2596
                     /label=gRNA scaffold
                     /note="guide RNA scaffold for the Streptococcus pyogenes
                     CRISPR/Cas9 system"
     misc_feature    2605..2643
                     /label=3'flank AALF029743
     misc_feature    2644..2794
                     /label=3'end snRNAU696AB Dmel
     promoter        2853..5362
                     /label=Ac5 promoter
                     /note="Drosophila melanogaster actin 5C promoter"
     CDS             5396..6112
                     /codon_start=1
                     /product="the original enhanced GFP (Yang et al., 1996)"
                     /label=EGFP
                     /note="mammalian codon-optimized"
                     /translation="MVSKGEELFTGVVPILVELDGDVNGHKFSVSGEGEGDATYGKLTL
                     KFICTTGKLPVPWPTLVTTLTYGVQCFSRYPDHMKQHDFFKSAMPEGYVQERTIFFKGD
                     GNYKTRAEVKFEGDTLVNRIELKGIDFKEDGNILGHKLEYNYNSHNVYIMADKQKNGIK
                     VNFKIRHNIEDGSVQLADHYQQNTPIGDGPVLLPDNHYLSTQSALSKDPNEKRDHMVLL
                     EFVTAAGITLGMDELYK"
     CDS             6116..6169
                     /codon_start=1
                     /product="2A peptide from Thosea asigna virus capsid
                     protein"
                     /label=T2A
                     /note="Eukaryotic ribosomes fail to insert a peptide bond
                     between the Gly and Pro residues, yielding separate
                     polypeptides."
                     /translation="EGRGSLLTCGDVEENPGP"
     CDS             6194..6793
                     /codon_start=1
                     /gene="pac from Streptomyces alboniger"
                     /product="puromycin N-acetyltransferase"
                     /label=PuroR
                     /note="confers resistance to puromycin"
                     /translation="MTEYKPTVRLATRDDVPRAVRTLAAAFADYPATRHTVDPDRHIER
                     VTELQELFLTRVGLDIGKVWVADDGAAVAVWTTPESVEAGAVFAEIGPRMAELSGSRLA
                     AQQQMEGLLAPHRPKEPAWFLATVGVSPDHQGKGLGSAVVLPGVEAAERAGVPAFLETS
                     APRNLPFYERLGFTVTADVEVPEGPRTWCMTRKPGA"
     polyA_signal    6820..6941
                     /label=SV40 poly(A) signal
                     /note="SV40 polyadenylation signal"
     protein_bind    7135..7168
                     /label=attB
                     /bound_moiety="phage phi-C31 integrase"
                     /note="minimal attB site for the phi-C31 integrase (Groth
                     et al., 2000)"
     primer_bind     complement(7184..7200)
                     /label=M13 fwd
                     /note="common sequencing primer, one of multiple similar
                     variants"
ORIGIN
        1 gacgaaaggg cctcgtgata cgcctatttt tataggttaa tgtcatgata ataatggttt
       61 cttagacgtc aggtggcact tttcggggaa atgtgcgcgg aacccctatt tgtttatttt
      121 tctaaataca ttcaaatatg tatccgctca tgagacaata accctgataa atgcttcaat
      181 aatattgaaa aaggaagagt atgagtattc aacatttccg tgtcgccctt attccctttt
      241 ttgcggcatt ttgccttcct gtttttgctc acccagaaac gctggtgaaa gtaaaagatg
      301 ctgaagatca gttgggtgca cgagtgggtt acatcgaact ggatctcaac agcggtaaga
      361 tccttgagag ttttcgcccc gaagaacgtt ttccaatgat gagcactttt aaagttctgc
      421 tatgtggcgc ggtattatcc cgtattgacg ccgggcaaga gcaactcggt cgccgcatac
      481 actattctca gaatgacttg gttgagtact caccagtcac agaaaagcat cttacggatg
      541 gcatgacagt aagagaatta tgcagtgctg ccataaccat gagtgataac actgcggcca
      601 acttacttct gacaacgatc ggaggaccga aggagctaac cgcttttttg cacaacatgg
      661 gggatcatgt aactcgcctt gatcgttggg aaccggagct gaatgaagcc ataccaaacg
      721 acgagcgtga caccacgatg cctgtagcaa tggcaacaac gttgcgcaaa ctattaactg
      781 gcgaactact tactctagct tcccggcaac aattaataga ctggatggag gcggataaag
      841 ttgcaggacc acttctgcgc tcggcccttc cggctggctg gtttattgct gataaatctg
      901 gagccggtga gcgtgggtct cgcggtatca ttgcagcact ggggccagat ggtaagccct
      961 cccgtatcgt agttatctac acgacgggga gtcaggcaac tatggatgaa cgaaatagac
     1021 agatcgctga gataggtgcc tcactgatta agcattggta actgtcagac caagtttact
     1081 catatatact ttagattgat ttaaaacttc atttttaatt taaaaggatc taggtgaaga
     1141 tcctttttga taatctcatg accaaaatcc cttaacgtga gttttcgttc cactgagcgt
     1201 cagaccccgt agaaaagatc aaaggatctt cttgagatcc tttttttctg cgcgtaatct
     1261 gctgcttgca aacaaaaaaa ccaccgctac cagcggtggt ttgtttgccg gatcaagagc
     1321 taccaactct ttttccgaag gtaactggct tcagcagagc gcagatacca aatactgttc
     1381 ttctagtgta gccgtagtta ggccaccact tcaagaactc tgtagcaccg cctacatacc
     1441 tcgctctgct aatcctgtta ccagtggctg ctgccagtgg cgataagtcg tgtcttaccg
     1501 ggttggactc aagacgatag ttaccggata aggcgcagcg gtcgggctga acggggggtt
     1561 cgtgcacaca gcccagcttg gagcgaacga cctacaccga actgagatac ctacagcgtg
     1621 agctatgaga aagcgccacg cttcccgaag ggagaaaggc ggacaggtat ccggtaagcg
     1681 gcagggtcgg aacaggagag cgcacgaggg agcttccagg gggaaacgcc tggtatcttt
     1741 atagtcctgt cgggtttcgc cacctctgac ttgagcgtcg atttttgtga tgctcgtcag
     1801 gggggcggag cctatggaaa aacgccagca acgcggcctt tttacggttc ctggcctttt
     1861 gctggccttt tgctcacatg ttctttcctg cgttatcccc tgattctgtg gataaccgta
     1921 ttaccgcctt tgagtgagct gataccgctc gccgcagccg aacgaccgag cgcagcgagt
     1981 cagtgagcga ggaagcggaa gagcgcccaa tacgcaaacc gcctctcccc gcgcgttggc
     2041 cgattcatta atgcagctgg cacgacaggt ttcccgactg gaaagcgggc agtgagcgca
     2101 acgcaattaa tgtgagttag ctcactcatt aggcacccca ggctttacac tttatgcttc
     2161 cggctcgtat gttgtgtgga attgtgagcg gataacaatt tcacacagga aacagctatg
     2221 accatgatta cgccaagctt gcatgcctgc aggtcgactc tagaggatcc cccgggtgcc
     2281 agggcgtgcc cttgggctcc ccgggcgcgt acttcgaaca aaattctcgg accgcaatga
     2341 attcagttca tcggtgcact cgtctattct cggaccgcga tgaattcggt tcatcggtgg
     2401 ataagtccat ccatcaaagc gtgcacatgt cgctgtctgt ccatcgctag caccattttg
     2461 atgacagcct aatatatata ctgagttttt tgatcttcgc tcgggtcttc gagaagacct
     2521 gttttagagc tagaaatagc aagttaaaat aaggctagtc cgttatcaac ttgaaaaagt
     2581 ggcaccgagt cggtgctttt ttttcgagaa atttctattg cccctgattt gtaatatttt
     2641 tccttttttg cctacctgga gcctgagagt tgttcaataa aataaaaatg tttcgttttt
     2701 ttgctttcgc cagtatttat tatttttcat caatatgtat tcaatttggt atgtatttag
     2761 taattgtaat atatagacaa tggttttccg ttgaggtacc cagcatgcaa ttctatattc
     2821 taaaaacaca aatgatactt ctaaaaaaaa atcatgaatg gcatcaactc tgaatcaaat
     2881 ctttgcagat gcacctactt ctcatttcca ctgtcacatc atttttccag atctcgctgc
     2941 ctgttatgtg gcccacaaac caagacacgt tttatggcca ttaaagctgg ctgatcgtcg
     3001 ccaaacacca aatacataat gaatatgtac acattcgaga aagaagcgat caaagaagca
     3061 tcttcgggcg gagtaggaga atgcggagga gaaggagaac gagctgatct agtatctctc
     3121 cacaatccaa tgccaactga ccaactggcc atattcggag caatttgaag ccaatttcca
     3181 tcgcctggcg atcgctccat tcttggctat atgtttttca ccgttacccg gggccatttt
     3241 caaagactcg tcggcaagat aagattgtgt cactcgctgt ctctcttcat ttgtcgaaga
     3301 atgctgagga atttcgcgat gacgtcggcg agtattttga agaatgagaa taatttgtat
     3361 ttatacgaaa atcagttagt ggaattttct acaaaaacat gttatctata gataattttg
     3421 ttgcaaaata tgttgactat gacaaagatt gtatgtatat acctttaatg tattctcatt
     3481 ttcttatgta tttataatgg caatgatgat actgatgata ttttaagatg atgccagacc
     3541 aaaaggcttg aatttctgcg tcttttgccg aacgcagtgc atgtgcaatt gttgtttttt
     3601 ggaatattca attttcggac tgtccgcttt gatttcagtt tcttggctta ttcaaaaagc
     3661 aaagtaaagc caaaaaagcg agatggcaat accaaatgcg gcaaaacggt agtggaagga
     3721 aaggggtgcg gggcagcgga aggaagggtg gggcggggcg tggcggggtc tgtggctggg
     3781 cgcgacgtca ccgacgttgg agccactcct ttgaccatgt gtgcgtgtgt gtattattcg
     3841 tgtctcgcca ctcgccggtt gtttttttct ttttatgctg cgctctctct agcgccatct
     3901 cgcttacgca tgctcaacgc accgcatgtt gccgtttcct tttatgcgtc attttggctc
     3961 gaaataggca attatttaaa caaagattag tcaacgaaaa cgctaaaata aataagtcta
     4021 caatatggtt acttattgcc atgtgtgtgc agccaacgat agcaacaaaa gcaacaacac
     4081 aggtggcttt ccctctttca ctttttgttt gcaagccgcg tgcgagcaag acggcacgac
     4141 cggcaaacgc aattacgctg acaaagagca gacgaagttt tggcgaaaaa catcaaggcg
     4201 cctgatacga atgcatttgc aataacaatt gcgatattta atattgttta tgaagctgtt
     4261 tgacttcaaa acacacaaaa aaaaaaataa aacaaattat ttgaaagaga attaggaatc
     4321 ggacgcttat cgttagggta acaacaagaa atgcttactg agtcacagcc tctggaaaac
     4381 tgccgcaagc cagagagaga gagaaaaaga gggagagcag cttagaccgc atgtgcttgt
     4441 gtgtgaggcg tctctctctt cgtctctgtt gcgcaaacgc atagactgca ctgagaaaat
     4501 cgattaccta ttttttatga atgaatattt gcactattac tattcaaaac tattaagata
     4561 gcaatcacat tcaatagcca aatactatac cacctgagcg atgcaacgaa atgatcaatt
     4621 tgagcaaaaa tgctgcatat ttaggacggc atcattatag aaatgcttct tgctgtgtac
     4681 ttttctctcg tctggcagct gtttcgccgt tattgttaaa accggcttaa gttaggtgtg
     4741 ttttctacga ctagtgaatg ccctactaga agatgtgtgt tgcacaaaat gtccctggaa
     4801 taaccaattt gaagtgcaga tagcagtaaa cgtaagctaa tatgaatatt atttaactgt
     4861 aatgttttaa tatcgctgga cattactaat aaacccacta taaacacatg tacatatgta
     4921 tgttttggca tacaatgagt agttggggaa aaaatgtgta aaagcaccgt gaccatcaca
     4981 gcataaagat aaccagctga agtatcgaat atgagtaacc cccaaattga atcacatgcc
     5041 gcaactgata ggacccatgg aagtacactc ttcatggcga tatacaagac acacacaagc
     5101 acgaacaccc agttgcggag gaaattctcc gtaaatgaaa acccaatcgg cgaacaattc
     5161 atacccatat atggtaaaag ttttgaacgc gacttgagag cggagagcat tgcggctgat
     5221 aaggttttag cgctaagcgg gctttataaa acgggctgcg ggaccagttt tcatatcact
     5281 accgtttgag ttcttgtgct gtgtggatac tcctcccgac acaaagccgc tccatcagcc
     5341 agcagtcgtc taatccagag accccggatc cagatgaatt cgcccttgtt taaacatggt
     5401 gagcaagggc gaggagctgt tcaccggggt ggtgcccatc ctggtcgagc tggacggcga
     5461 cgtaaacggc cacaagttca gcgtgtccgg cgagggcgag ggcgatgcca cctacggcaa
     5521 gctgaccctg aagttcatct gcaccaccgg caagctgccc gtgccctggc ccaccctcgt
     5581 gaccaccctg acctacggcg tgcagtgctt cagccgctac cccgaccaca tgaagcagca
     5641 cgacttcttc aagtccgcca tgcccgaagg ctacgtccag gagcgcacca tcttcttcaa
     5701 gggcgacggc aactacaaga cccgcgccga ggtgaagttc gagggcgaca ccctggtgaa
     5761 ccgcatcgag ctgaagggca tcgacttcaa ggaggacggc aacatcctgg ggcacaagct
     5821 ggagtacaac tacaacagcc acaacgtcta tatcatggcc gacaagcaga agaacggcat
     5881 caaggtgaac ttcaagatcc gccacaacat cgaggacggc agcgtgcagc tcgccgacca
     5941 ctaccagcag aacaccccca tcggcgacgg ccccgtgctg ctgcccgaca accactacct
     6001 gagcacccag tccgccctga gcaaagaccc caacgagaag cgcgatcaca tggtcctgct
     6061 ggagttcgtg accgccgccg ggatcactct cggcatggac gagctgtaca agcttgaggg
     6121 cagaggaagc cttctaacat gcggtgacgt ggaggagaat cccggccctg ctagcggtag
     6181 cggcagcggt agcatgaccg agtacaagcc cacggtgcgc ctcgccaccc gcgacgacgt
     6241 cccccgggcc gtacgcaccc tcgccgccgc gttcgccgac taccccgcca cgcgccacac
     6301 cgtcgacccg gaccgccaca tcgagcgggt caccgagctg caagaactct tcctcacgcg
     6361 cgtcgggctc gacatcggca aggtgtgggt cgcggacgac ggcgccgcgg tggcggtctg
     6421 gaccacgccg gagagcgtcg aagcgggggc ggtgttcgcc gagatcggcc cgcgcatggc
     6481 cgagttgagc ggttcccggc tggccgcgca gcaacagatg gaaggcctcc tggcgccgca
     6541 ccggcccaag gagcccgcgt ggttcctggc caccgtcggc gtctcgcccg accaccaggg
     6601 caagggtctg ggcagcgccg tcgtgctccc cggagtggag gcggccgagc gcgccggggt
     6661 gcccgccttc ctggagacct ccgcgccccg caacctcccc ttctacgagc ggctcggctt
     6721 caccgtcacc gccgacgtcg aggtgcccga aggaccgcgc acctggtgca tgacccgcaa
     6781 gcccggtgcc tgactcgagg gatccgaatt cagacatgat aagatacatt gatgagtttg
     6841 gacaaaccac aactagaatg cagtgaaaaa aatgctttat ttgtgaaatt tgtgatgcta
     6901 ttgctttatt tgtaaccatt ataagctgca ataaacaagt taacaacaac aattgcattc
     6961 attttatgtt tcaggttcag ggggaggtgt gggaggtttt ttaaagcaag taaaacctct
     7021 acaaatgtgg tatggctgat tatgatcagt cgaccgatgc ccttgagagc cttcaaccca
     7081 gtcagctcct tccggtgggc gcggggcatg actatcgtcg ccgcacttat ggtacgcgcc
     7141 cggggagccc aagggcacgc cctggcaccc gaagggcgaa ttcactggcc gtcgttttac
     7201 aacgtcgtga ctgggaaaac cctggcgtta cccaacttaa tcgccttgca gcacatcccc
     7261 ctttcgccag ctggcgtaat agcgaagagg cccgcaccga tcgcccttcc caacagttgc
     7321 gcagcctgaa tggcgaatgg cgcctgatgc ggtattttct ccttacgcat ctgtgcggta
     7381 tttcacaccg catatggtgc actctcagta caatctgctc tgatgccgca tagttaagcc
     7441 agccccgaca cccgccaaca cccgctgacg cgccctgacg ggcttgtctg ctcccggcat
     7501 ccgcttacag acaagctgtg accgtctccg ggagctgcat gtgtcagagg ttttcaccgt
     7561 catcaccgaa acgcgcga
//
