Features (pLannotate 1.2.2; 20 found; start..end, strand, type, name):
     96..200     +  promoter       AmpR promoter: bla
    201..1061    +  CDS            AmpR: β-lactamase; bla; confers resistance to ampicillin, carbenicillin, and related antibiotics
   1232..1820    +  rep_origin     ori: high-copy-number ColE1/pMB1/pBR322/pUC origin of replication
   2003..2095    +  CDS            lacI (fragment): lac repressor; lacI; The lac repressor binds to the lac operator to inhibit transcription in E. coli. This inhibition can be relieved by adding lactose or isopropyl-β-D-thiogalactopyranoside (IPTG).
   2108..2129    +  protein_bind   CAP binding site: CAP binding activates transcription in the presence of cAMP. E. coli catabolite activator protein
   2144..2174    +  promoter       lac promoter: promoter for the E. coli lac operon
   2182..2198    +  protein_bind   lac operator: The lac repressor binds to the lac operator to inhibit transcription in E. coli. This inhibition can be relieved by adding lactose or isopropyl-β-D-thiogalactopyranoside (IPTG). lac repressor encoded by lacI
   2235..2272    -  misc_feature   MCS (fragment): pUC18/19 multiple cloning site
   2276..2309    +  protein_bind   attB: minimal attB site for the φC31 integrase (Groth et al., 2000) phage φC31 integrase
   2521..2596    +  misc_RNA       gRNA scaffold: guide RNA scaffold for the Streptococcus pyogenes CRISPR/Cas9 system
   2853..5362    +  promoter       Ac5 promoter: Drosophila melanogaster actin 5C promoter
   5394..6110    +  CDS            EGFP: EGFP is a basic (constitutively fluorescent) green fluorescent protein published in 1996, derived from Aequorea victoria. It is reported to be a rapidly-maturing weak dimer with moderate acid sensitivity.
   6192..6791    +  CDS            PuroR: puromycin N-acetyltransferase; pac from Streptomyces alboniger; confers resistance to puromycin
   6799..6933    -  polyA_signal   SV40 poly(A) signal: SV40 polyadenylation signal
   6956..7040    -  CDS            large T antigen (fragment): large T antigen from SV40 (simian virus 40)
   7041..7123    +  CDS            TcR (fragment): tetracycline efflux protein; tet; confers resistance to tetracycline
   7127..7160    -  protein_bind   attB: minimal attB site for the φC31 integrase (Groth et al., 2000) phage φC31 integrase
   7172..7329    +  CDS            lacZα (fragment): LacZα fragment of β-galactosidase; lacZ fragment
   7335..7434    -  misc_feature   bom (fragment): basis of mobility region from pBR322
   7536..1       -  CDS            rop (fragment) (across the origin): Rop protein, which maintains plasmids at low copy number; rop
>Addgene plasmid #176662 | pLib6.4-Aalb_743 | addgene full sequence | sequence record 348669 | Addgene NGS Result
GACGAAAGGGCCTCGTGATACGCCTATTTTTATAGGTTAATGTCATGATAATAATGGTTTCTTAGACGTC
AGGTGGCACTTTTCGGGGAAATGTGCGCGGAACCCCTATTTGTTTATTTTTCTAAATACATTCAAATATG
TATCCGCTCATGAGACAATAACCCTGATAAATGCTTCAATAATATTGAAAAAGGAAGAGTATGAGTATTC
AACATTTCCGTGTCGCCCTTATTCCCTTTTTTGCGGCATTTTGCCTTCCTGTTTTTGCTCACCCAGAAAC
GCTGGTGAAAGTAAAAGATGCTGAAGATCAGTTGGGTGCACGAGTGGGTTACATCGAACTGGATCTCAAC
AGCGGTAAGATCCTTGAGAGTTTTCGCCCCGAAGAACGTTTTCCAATGATGAGCACTTTTAAAGTTCTGC
TATGTGGCGCGGTATTATCCCGTATTGACGCCGGGCAAGAGCAACTCGGTCGCCGCATACACTATTCTCA
GAATGACTTGGTTGAGTACTCACCAGTCACAGAAAAGCATCTTACGGATGGCATGACAGTAAGAGAATTA
TGCAGTGCTGCCATAACCATGAGTGATAACACTGCGGCCAACTTACTTCTGACAACGATCGGAGGACCGA
AGGAGCTAACCGCTTTTTTGCACAACATGGGGGATCATGTAACTCGCCTTGATCGTTGGGAACCGGAGCT
GAATGAAGCCATACCAAACGACGAGCGTGACACCACGATGCCTGTAGCAATGGCAACAACGTTGCGCAAA
CTATTAACTGGCGAACTACTTACTCTAGCTTCCCGGCAACAATTAATAGACTGGATGGAGGCGGATAAAG
TTGCAGGACCACTTCTGCGCTCGGCCCTTCCGGCTGGCTGGTTTATTGCTGATAAATCTGGAGCCGGTGA
GCGTGGGTCTCGCGGTATCATTGCAGCACTGGGGCCAGATGGTAAGCCCTCCCGTATCGTAGTTATCTAC
ACGACGGGGAGTCAGGCAACTATGGATGAACGAAATAGACAGATCGCTGAGATAGGTGCCTCACTGATTA
AGCATTGGTAACTGTCAGACCAAGTTTACTCATATATACTTTAGATTGATTTAAAACTTCATTTTTAATT
TAAAAGGATCTAGGTGAAGATCCTTTTTGATAATCTCATGACCAAAATCCCTTAACGTGAGTTTTCGTTC
CACTGAGCGTCAGACCCCGTAGAAAAGATCAAAGGATCTTCTTGAGATCCTTTTTTTCTGCGCGTAATCT
GCTGCTTGCAAACAAAAAAACCACCGCTACCAGCGGTGGTTTGTTTGCCGGATCAAGAGCTACCAACTCT
TTTTCCGAAGGTAACTGGCTTCAGCAGAGCGCAGATACCAAATACTGTTCTTCTAGTGTAGCCGTAGTTA
GGCCACCACTTCAAGAACTCTGTAGCACCGCCTACATACCTCGCTCTGCTAATCCTGTTACCAGTGGCTG
CTGCCAGTGGCGATAAGTCGTGTCTTACCGGGTTGGACTCAAGACGATAGTTACCGGATAAGGCGCAGCG
GTCGGGCTGAACGGGGGGTTCGTGCACACAGCCCAGCTTGGAGCGAACGACCTACACCGAACTGAGATAC
CTACAGCGTGAGCTATGAGAAAGCGCCACGCTTCCCGAAGGGAGAAAGGCGGACAGGTATCCGGTAAGCG
GCAGGGTCGGAACAGGAGAGCGCACGAGGGAGCTTCCAGGGGGAAACGCCTGGTATCTTTATAGTCCTGT
CGGGTTTCGCCACCTCTGACTTGAGCGTCGATTTTTGTGATGCTCGTCAGGGGGGCGGAGCCTATGGAAA
AACGCCAGCAACGCGGCCTTTTTACGGTTCCTGGCCTTTTGCTGGCCTTTTGCTCACATGTTCTTTCCTG
CGTTATCCCCTGATTCTGTGGATAACCGTATTACCGCCTTTGAGTGAGCTGATACCGCTCGCCGCAGCCG
AACGACCGAGCGCAGCGAGTCAGTGAGCGAGGAAGCGGAAGAGCGCCCAATACGCAAACCGCCTCTCCCC
GCGCGTTGGCCGATTCATTAATGCAGCTGGCACGACAGGTTTCCCGACTGGAAAGCGGGCAGTGAGCGCA
ACGCAATTAATGTGAGTTAGCTCACTCATTAGGCACCCCAGGCTTTACACTTTATGCTTCCGGCTCGTAT
GTTGTGTGGAATTGTGAGCGGATAACAATTTCACACAGGAAACAGCTATGACCATGATTACGCCAAGCTT
GCATGCCTGCAGGTCGACTCTAGAGGATCCCCCGGGTGCCAGGGCGTGCCCTTGGGCTCCCCGGGCGCGT
ACTTCGAACAAAATTCTCGGACCGCAATGAATTCAGTTCATCGGTGCACTCGTCTATTCTCGGACCGCGA
TGAATTCGGTTCATCGGTGGATAAGTCCATCCATCAAAGCGTGCACATGTCGCTGTCTGTCCATCGCTAG
CACCATTTTGATGACAGCCTAATATATATACTGAGTTTTTTGATCTTCGCTCGGGTCTTCGAGAAGACCT
GTTTTAGAGCTAGAAATAGCAAGTTAAAATAAGGCTAGTCCGTTATCAACTTGAAAAAGTGGCACCGAGT
CGGTGCTTTTTTTTCGAGAAATTTCTATTGCCCCTGATTTGTAATATTTTTCCTTTTTTGCCTACCTGGA
GCCTGAGAGTTGTTCAATAAAATAAAAATGTTTCGTTTTTTTGCTTTCGCCAGTATTTATTATTTTTCAT
CAATATGTATTCAATTTGGTATGTATTTAGTAATTGTAATATATAGACAATGGTTTTCCGTTGAGGTACC
CAGCATGCAATTCTATATTCTAAAAACACAAATGATACTTCTAAAAAAAAATCATGAATGGCATCAACTC
TGAATCAAATCTTTGCAGATGCACCTACTTCTCATTTCCACTGTCACATCATTTTTCCAGATCTCGCTGC
CTGTTATGTGGCCCACAAACCAAGACACGTTTTATGGCCATTAAAGCTGGCTGATCGTCGCCAAACACCA
AATACATAATGAATATGTACACATTCGAGAAAGAAGCGATCAAAGAAGCATCTTCGGGCGGAGTAGGAGA
ATGCGGAGGAGAAGGAGAACGAGCTGATCTAGTATCTCTCCACAATCCAATGCCAACTGACCAACTGGCC
ATATTCGGAGCAATTTGAAGCCAATTTCCATCGCCTGGCGATCGCTCCATTCTTGGCTATATGTTTTTCA
CCGTTACCCGGGGCCATTTTCAAAGACTCGTCGGCAAGATAAGATTGTGTCACTCGCTGTCTCTCTTCAT
TTGTCGAAGAATGCTGAGGAATTTCGCGATGACGTCGGCGAGTATTTTGAAGAATGAGAATAATTTGTAT
TTATACGAAAATCAGTTAGTGGAATTTTCTACAAAAACATGTTATCTATAGATAATTTTGTTGCAAAATA
TGTTGACTATGACAAAGATTGTATGTATATACCTTTAATGTATTCTCATTTTCTTATGTATTTATAATGG
CAATGATGATACTGATGATATTTTAAGATGATGCCAGACCAAAAGGCTTGAATTTCTGCGTCTTTTGCCG
AACGCAGTGCATGTGCAATTGTTGTTTTTTGGAATATTCAATTTTCGGACTGTCCGCTTTGATTTCAGTT
TCTTGGCTTATTCAAAAAGCAAAGTAAAGCCAAAAAAGCGAGATGGCAATACCAAATGCGGCAAAACGGT
AGTGGAAGGAAAGGGGTGCGGGGCAGCGGAAGGAAGGGTGGGGCGGGGCGTGGCGGGGTCTGTGGCTGGG
CGCGACGTCACCGACGTTGGAGCCACTCCTTTGACCATGTGTGCGTGTGTGTATTATTCGTGTCTCGCCA
CTCGCCGGTTGTTTTTTTCTTTTTATGCTGCGCTCTCTCTAGCGCCATCTCGCTTACGCATGCTCAACGC
ACCGCATGTTGCCGTTTCCTTTTATGCGTCATTTTGGCTCGAAATAGGCAATTATTTAAACAAAGATTAG
TCAACGAAAACGCTAAAATAAATAAGTCTACAATATGGTTACTTATTGCCATGTGTGTGCAGCCAACGAT
AGCAACAAAAGCAACAACACAGGTGGCTTTCCCTCTTTCACTTTTTGTTTGCAAGCCGCGTGCGAGCAAG
ACGGCACGACCGGCAAACGCAATTACGCTGACAAAGAGCAGACGAAGTTTTGGCGAAAAACATCAAGGCG
CCTGATACGAATGCATTTGCAATAACAATTGCGATATTTAATATTGTTTATGAAGCTGTTTGACTTCAAA
ACACACAAAAAAAAAAATAAAACAAATTATTTGAAAGAGAATTAGGAATCGGACGCTTATCGTTAGGGTA
ACAACAAGAAATGCTTACTGAGTCACAGCCTCTGGAAAACTGCCGCAAGCCAGAGAGAGAGAGAAAAAGA
GGGAGAGCAGCTTAGACCGCATGTGCTTGTGTGTGAGGCGTCTCTCTCTTCGTCTCTGTTGCGCAAACGC
ATAGACTGCACTGAAAAAATCGATTACCTATTTTTTATGAATGAATATTTGCACTATTACTATTCAAAAC
TATTAAGATAGCAATCACATTCAATAGCCAAATACTATACCACCTGAGCGATGCAACGAAATGATCAATT
TGAGCAAAAATGCTGCATATTTAGGACGGCATCATTATAGAAATGCTTCTTGCTGTGTACTTTTCTCTCG
TCTGGCAGCTGTTTCGCCGTTATTGTTAAAACCGGCTTAAGTTAGGTGTGTTTTCTACGACTAGTGAATG
CCCTACTAGAAGATGTGTGTTGCACAAAATGTCCCTGGAATAACCAATTTGAAGTGCAGATAGCAGTAAA
CGTAAGCTAATATGAATATTATTTAACTGTAATGTTTTAATATCGCTGGACATTACTAATAAACCCACTA
TAAACACATGTACATATGTATGTTTTGGCATACAATGAGTAGTTGGGGAAAAAATGTGTAAAAGCACCGT
GACCATCACAGCATAAAGATAACCAGCTGAAGTATCGAATATGAGTAACCCCCAAATTGAATCACATGCC
GCAACTGATAGGACCCATGGAAGTACACTCTTCATGGCGATATACAAGACACACACAAGCACGAACACCC
AGTTGCGGAGGAAATTCTCCGTAAATGAAAACCCAATCGGCGAACAATTCATACCCATATATGGTAAAAG
TTTTGAACGCGACTTGAGAGCGGAGAGCATTGCGGCTGATAAGGTTTTAGCGCTAAGCGGGCTTTATAAA
ACGGGCTGCGGGACCAGTTTTCATATCACTACCGTTTGAGTTCTTGTGCTGTGTGGATACTCCTCCCGAC
ACAAAGCCGCTCCATCAGCCAGCAGTCGTCTAATCCAGAGACCCCGGATCCAGGAATTCGCCCTTGTTTA
AACATGGTGAGCAAGGGCGAGGAGCTGTTCACCGGGGTGGTGCCCATCCTGGTCGAGCTGGACGGCGACG
TAAACGGCCACAAGTTCAGCGTGTCCGGCGAGGGCGAGGGCGATGCCACCTACGGCAAGCTGACCCTGAA
GTTCATCTGCACCACCGGCAAGCTGCCCGTGCCCTGGCCCACCCTCGTGACCACCCTGACCTACGGCGTG
CAGTGCTTCAGCCGCTACCCCGACCACATGAAGCAGCACGACTTCTTCAAGTCCGCCATGCCCGAAGGCT
ACGTCCAGGAGCGCACCATCTTCTTCAAGGGCGACGGCAACTACAAGACCCGCGCCGAGGTGAAGTTCGA
GGGCGACACCCTGGTGAACCGCATCGAGCTGAAGGGCATCGACTTCAAGGAGGACGGCAACATCCTGGGG
CACAAGCTGGAGTACAACTACAACAGCCACAACGTCTATATCATGGCCGACAAGCAGAAGAACGGCATCA
AGGTGAACTTCAAGATCCGCCACAACATCGAGGACGGCAGCGTGCAGCTCGCCGACCACTACCAGCAGAA
CACCCCCATCGGCGACGGCCCCGTGCTGCTGCCCGACAACCACTACCTGAGCACCCAGTCCGCCCTGAGC
AAAGACCCCAACGAGAAGCGCGATCACATGGTCCTGCTGGAGTTCGTGACCGCCGCCGGGATCACTCTCG
GCATGGACGAGCTGTACAAGCTTGAGGGCAGAGGAAGCCTTCTAACATGCGGTGACGTGGAGGAGAATCC
CGGCCCTGCTAGCGGTAGCGGCAGCGGTAGCATGACCGAGTACAAGCCCACGGTGCGCCTCGCCACCCGC
GACGACGTCCCCCGGGCCGTACGCACCCTCGCCGCCGCGTTCGCCGACTACCCCGCCACGCGCCACACCG
TCGACCCGGACCGCCACATCGAGCGGGTCACCGAGCTGCAAGAACTCTTCCTCACGCGCGTCGGGCTCGA
CATCGGCAAGGTGTGGGTCGCGGACGACGGCGCCGCGGTGGCGGTCTGGACCACGCCGGAGAGCGTCGAA
GCGGGGGCGGTGTTCGCCGAGATCGGCCCGCGCATGGCCGAGTTGAGCGGTTCCCGGCTGGCCGCGCAGC
AACAGATGGAAGGCCTCCTGGCGCCGCACCGGCCCAAGGAGCCCGCGTGGTTCCTGGCCACCGTCGGCGT
CTCGCCCGACCACCAGGGCAAGGGTCTGGGCAGCGCCGTCGTGCTCCCCGGAGTGGAGGCGGCCGAGCGC
GCCGGGGTGCCCGCCTTCCTGGAGACCTCCGCGCCCCGCAACCTCCCCTTCTACGAGCGGCTCGGCTTCA
CCGTCACCGCCGACGTCGAGGTGCCCGAAGGACCGCGCACCTGGTGCATGACCCGCAAGCCCGGTGCCTG
ACTCGAGGGATCCAGACATGATAAGATACATTGATGAGTTTGGACAAACCACAACTAGAATGCAGTGAAA
AAAATGCTTTATTTGTGAAATTTGTGATGCTATTGCTTTATTTGTAACCATTATAAGCTGCAATAAACAA
GTTAACAACAACAATTGCATTCATTTTATGTTTCAGGTTCAGGGGGAGGTGTGGGAGGTTTTTTAAAGCA
AGTAAAACCTCTACAAATGTGGTATGGCTGATTATGATCAGTCGACCGATGCCCTTGAGAGCCTTCAACC
CAGTCAGCTCCTTCCGGTGGGCGCGGGGCATGACTATCGTCGCCGCACTTATGGTACGCGCCCGGGGAGC
CCAAGGGCACGCCCTGGCACCCGAAGGGCGAATTCACTGGCCGTCGTTTTACAACGTCGTGACTGGGAAA
ACCCTGGCGTTACCCAACTTAATCGCCTTGCAGCACATCCCCCTTTCGCCAGCTGGCGTAATAGCGAAGA
GGCCCGCACCGATCGCCCTTCCCAACAGTTGCGCAGCCTGAATGGCGAATGGCGCCTGATGCGGTATTTT
CTCCTTACGCATCTGTGCGGTATTTCACACCGCATATGGTGCACTCTCAGTACAATCTGCTCTGATGCCG
CATAGTTAAGCCAGCCCCGACACCCGCCAACACCCGCTGACGCGCCCTGACGGGCTTGTCTGCTCCCGGC
ATCCGCTTACAGACAAGCTGTGACCGTCTCCGGGAGCTGCATGTGTCAGAGGTTTTCACCGTCATCACCG
AAACGCGCGA
